>Addgene plasmid #152326 | pGBW-m4134480 | addgene full sequence | sequence record 300327 | Addgene NGS Result
CTTACGCGAACAGCCGTGGCGCTCATTTGCTCGTCGGGCATCGAATCTCGTCAGCTATCGTCAGCTTACC
TTTTTGGCAGCGATCGCGGCTCCCGACATCTTGGACCATTAGCTCCACAGGTATCTTCTTCCCTCTAGTG
GTCATAACAGCAGCTTCAGCTACCTCTCAATTCAAAAAACCCCTCAAGACCCGTTTAGAGGCCCCAAGGG
GTTATGCTATCAATCGTTGCGTTACACACACAAAAAACCAACACACATCCATCTTCGATGGATAGCGATT
TTATTATCTAACTGCTGATCGAGTGTAGCCAGATCTAGTAATCAATTACGGGGTCATTAGTTCATAGCCC
ATATATGGAGTTCCGCGTTACATAACTTACGGTAAATGGCCCGCCTGGCTGACCGCCCAACGACCCCCGC
CCATTGACGTCAATAATGACGTATGTTCCCATAGTAACGCCAATAGGGACTTTCCATTGACGTCAATGGG
TGGAGTATTTACGGTAAACTGCCCACTTGGCAGTACATCAAGTGTATCATATGCCAAGTACGCCCCCTAT
TGACGTCAATGACGGTAAATGGCCCGCCTGGCATTATGCCCAGTACATGACCTTATGGGACTTTCCTACT
TGGCAGTACATCTACGTATTAGTCATCGCTATTACCATGCTGATGCGGTTTTGGCAGTACATCAATGGGC
GTGGATAGCGGTTTGACTCACGGGGATTTCCAAGTCTCCACCCCATTGACGTCAATGGGAGTTTGTTTTG
GCACCAAAATCAACGGGACTTTCCAAAATGTCGTAACAACTCCGCCCCATTGACGCAAATGGGCGGTAGG
CGTGTACGGTGGGAGGTCTATATAAGCAGAGCTGGTTTAGTGAACCGTCAGATCAGATCTTTGTCGATCC
TACCATCCACTCGACACACCCGCCAGCGGCCGCCACCATGTCTGATAATGGACCACAGAACCAACGCAAT
GCACCCCGAATCACTTTTGGCGGTCCGTCCGACAGTACCGGGAGCAACCAGAACGGCGAAAGATCGGGAG
CTCGTTCAAAACAGCGGAGGCCTCAAGGGTTACCCAATAACACGGCCAGCTGGTTCACAGCGTTGACCCA
GCATGGCAAGGAGGACCTCAAGTTCCCTCGGGGTCAGGGGGTCCCAATAAATACAAACAGTTCCCCTGAT
GACCAAATTGGATACTATAGACGCGCTACTAGGAGGATCCGTGGCGGGGATGGAAAAATGAAGGACCTTT
CTCCCAGATGGTACTTTTATTACCTGGGTACTGGCCCAGAGGCCGGTCTACCGTATGGAGCAAACAAAGA
TGGCATTATTTGGGTGGCCACGGAAGGAGCACTGAATACCCCAAAGGATCACATCGGCACCCGGAATCCA
GCCAACAATGCTGCTATCGTTCTGCAACTCCCCCAGGGGACAACATTGCCTAAAGGCTTCTATGCCGAGG
GCAGTAGAGGTGGCAGCCAGGCGTCCTCACGCAGCTCTTCTCGATCTCGGAACAGCTCAAGAAATTCCAC
TCCCGGGAGTTCCCGAGGAACCAGCCCAGCAAGGATGGCTGGCAATGGTGGAGATGCCGCTCTGGCCCTA
CTTCTGCTGGACCGCCTCAATCAGTTAGAATCAAAGATGTCGGGGAAGGGGCAGCAACAGCAGGGACAGA
CCGTAACTAAAAAGAGTGCAGCGGAGGCCTCTAAAAAGCCTCGGCAGAAACGTACGGCAACAAAGGCTTA
CAACGTGACCCAGGCCTTTGGCCGTAGAGGACCCGAACAGACACAAGGGAACTTTGGTGACCAAGAGTTG
ATAAGGCAGGGAACCGACTACAAACACTGGCCTCAGATCGCCCAATTCGCACCGAGCGCGAGCGCATTTT
TCGGAATGTCACGAATTGGCATGGAGGTGACACCTTCGGGAACCTGGCTGACATACACTGGCGCCATAAA
GCTCGATGACAAAGATCCCAACTTCAAGGATCAAGTCATCTTGCTGAATAAGCATATTGACGCGTATAAA
ACTTTTCCACCCACGGAACCGAAGAAGGACAAGAAAAAGAAAGCTGATGAGACACAGGCGCTTCCACAAA
GGCAGAAAAAGCAGCAGACGGTTACTCTACTGCCCGCCGCAGACCTAGATGACTTCTCCAAACAGCTTCA
GCAGTCTATGAGTAGCGCCGACTCAACCCAAGCTGAAAACCTTTACTTTCAGTCGAAGAGGCGATGGAAA
AAGAATTTTATCGCGGTGAGTGCAGCCAACAGATTCAAAAAGATATCCTCGTCTGGTGCCCTCTAAGCTA
GCTTGACTGACTGAGATACAGCGTACCTTCAGCTCACAGACATGATAAGATACATTGATGAGTTTGGACA
AACCACAACTAGAATGCAGTGAAAAAAATGCTTTATTTGTGAAATTTGTGATGCTATTGCTTTATTTGTA
ACCATTATAAGCTGCAATAAACAAGTTAACAACAACAATTGCATTCATTTTATGTTTCAGGTTCAGGGGG
AGGTGTGGGAGGTTTTTTAAAGCAAGTAAAACCTCTACAAATGTGGTATTGGCCCATCTCTATCGGTATC
GTAGCATAACCCCTTGGGGCCTCTAAACGGGTCTTGAGGGGTTTTTTGTGCCCCTCGGGCCGGATTGCTA
TCTACCGGCATTGGCGCAGAAAAAAATGCCTGATGCGACGCTGCGCGTCTTATACTCCCACATATGCCAG
ATTCAGCAACGGATACGGCTTCCCCAACTTGCCCACTTCCATACGTGTCCTCCTTACCAGAAATTTATCC
TTAAGGTCGTCAGCTATCCTGCAGGCGATCTCTCGATTTCGATCAAGACATTCCTTTAATGGTCTTTTCT
GGACACCACTAGGGGTCAGAAGTAGTTCATCAAACTTTCTTCCCTCCCTAATCTCATTGGTTACCTTGGG
CTATCGAAACTTAATTAACCAGTCAAGTCAGCTACTTGGCGAGATCGACTTGTCTGGGTTTCGACTACGC
TCAGAATTGCGTCAGTCAAGTTCGATCTGGTCCTTGCTATTGCACCCGTTCTCCGATTACGAGTTTCATT
TAAATCATGTGAGCAAAAGGCCAGCAAAAGGCCAGGAACCGTAAAAAGGCCGCGTTGCTGGCGTTTTTCC
ATAGGCTCCGCCCCCCTGACGAGCATCACAAAAATCGACGCTCAAGTCAGAGGTGGCGAAACCCGACAGG
ACTATAAAGATACCAGGCGTTTCCCCCTGGAAGCTCCCTCGTGCGCTCTCCTGTTCCGACCCTGCCGCTT
ACCGGATACCTGTCCGCCTTTCTCCCTTCGGGAAGCGTGGCGCTTTCTCATAGCTCACGCTGTAGGTATC
TCAGTTCGGTGTAGGTCGTTCGCTCCAAGCTGGGCTGTGTGCACGAACCCCCCGTTCAGCCCGACCGCTG
CGCCTTATCCGGTAACTATCGTCTTGAGTCCAACCCGGTAAGACACGACTTATCGCCACTGGCAGCAGCC
ACTGGTAACAGGATTAGCAGAGCGAGGTATGTAGGCGGTGCTACAGAGTTCTTGAAGTGGTGGCCTAACT
ACGGCTACACTAGAAGAACAGTATTTGGTATCTGCGCTCTGCTGAAGCCAGTTACCTTCGGAAAAAGAGT
TGGTAGCTCTTGATCCGGCAAACAAACCACCGCTGGTAGCGGTGGTTTTTTTGTTTGCAAGCAGCAGATT
ACGCGCAGAAAAAAAGGATCTCAAGAAGATCCTTTGATCTTTTCTACGGGGTCTGACGCTCAGTGGAACG
AAAACTCACGTTAAGGGATTTTGGTCATGAGATTATCAAAAAGGATCTTCACCTAGATCCTTTTAAATTA
AAAATGAAGTTTTAAATCAATCTAAAGTATATATGAGTAAACTTGGTCTGACAGTTACCAATGCTTAATC
AGTGAGGCACCTATCTCAGCGATCTGTCTATTTCGTTCATCCATAGTTGCATTTAAATTTCCGAACTCTC
CAAGGCCCTCGTCGGAAAATCTTCAAACCTTTCGTCCGATCCATCTTGCAGGCTACCTCTCGAACGAACT
ATCGCAAGTCTCTTGGCCGGCCTTGCGCCTTGGCTATTGCTTGGCAGCGCCTATCGCCAGGTATTACTCC
AATCCCGAATATCCGAGATCGGGATCACCCGAGAGAAGTTCAACCTACATCCTCAATCCCGATCTATCCG
AGATCCGAGGAATATCGAAATCGGGGCGCGCCTGGTGTACCGAGAACGATCCTCTCAGTGCGAGTCTCGA
CGATCCATATCGTTGCTTGGCAGTCAGCCAGTCGGAATCCAGCTTGGGACCCAGGAAGTCCAATCGTCAG
ATATTGTACTCAAGCCTGGTCACGGCAGCGTACCGATCTGTTTAAACCTAGATATTGATAGTCTGATCGG
TCAACGTATAATCGAGTCCTAGCTTTTGCAAACATCTATCAAGAGACAGGATCAGCAGGAGGCTTTCGCA
TGAGTATTCAACATTTCCGTGTCGCCCTTATTCCCTTTTTTGCGGCATTTTGCCTTCCTGTTTTTGCTCA
CCCAGAAACGCTGGTGAAAGTAAAAGATGCTGAAGATCAGTTGGGTGCGCGAGTGGGTTACATCGAACTG
GATCTCAACAGCGGTAAGATCCTTGAGAGTTTTCGCCCCGAAGAACGCTTTCCAATGATGAGCACTTTTA
AAGTTCTGCTATGTGGCGCGGTATTATCCCGTATTGACGCCGGGCAAGAGCAACTCGGTCGCCGCATACA
CTATTCTCAGAATGACTTGGTTGAGTATTCACCAGTCACAGAAAAGCATCTTACGGATGGCATGACAGTA
AGAGAATTATGCAGTGCTGCCATAACCATGAGTGATAACACTGCGGCCAACTTACTTCTGACAACGATTG
GAGGACCGAAGGAGCTAACCGCTTTTTTGCACAACATGGGGGATCATGTAACTCGCCTTGATCGTTGGGA
ACCGGAGCTGAATGAAGCCATACCAAACGACGAGCGTGACACCACGATGCCTGTAGCAATGGCAACAACC
TTGCGTAAACTATTAACTGGCGAACTACTTACTCTAGCTTCCCGGCAACAGTTGATAGACTGGATGGAGG
CGGATAAAGTTGCAGGACCACTTCTGCGCTCGGCCCTTCCGGCTGGCTGGTTTATTGCTGATAAATCTGG
AGCCGGTGAGCGTGGGTCTCGCGGTATCATTGCAGCACTGGGGCCAGATGGTAAGCCCTCCCGTATCGTA
GTTATCTACACGACGGGGAGTCAGGCAACTATGGATGAACGAAATAGACAGATCGCTGAGATAGGTGCCT
CACTGATTAAGCATTGGTAACCGATTCTAGGTGCATTGGCGCAGAAAAAAATGCCTGATGCGACGCTGCG
CGTCTTATACTCCCACATATGCCAGATTCAGCAACGGATACGGCTTCCCCAACTTGCCCACTTCCATACG
TGTCCTCCTTACCAGAAATTTATCCTTAAGATCCCGAATCGTTTAAACTCGACTCTGGCTCTATCGAATC
TCCGTCGTTTCGAG
Features (pLannotate 1.2.2; 17 found; start..end, strand, type, name):
     97..168     +  misc_feature   5' β-globin insulator: insulator upstream of the human β-globin locus (Farrell et al., 2002)
    173..219     -  terminator     T7 terminator: transcription terminator for bacteriophage T7 RNA polymerase
    237..285     -  polyA_signal   poly(A) signal: synthetic polyadenylation signal
    366..669     +  enhancer       CMV enhancer: human cytomegalovirus immediate early enhancer
    742..759     -  promoter       CMV promoter (fragment): human cytomegalovirus (CMV) immediate early promoter
    822..873     +  promoter       CMVd2 promoter: truncated human cytomegalovirus (CMV) immediate early promoter that yields moderately reduced expression relative to the full-length promoter
    948..2204    +  CDS            N: NCAP_SARS2 - Experimental evidence at protein level: Swiss-Prot protein existence level 1. Packages the positive strand viral genome RNA into a helical ribonucleocapsid (RNP) and plays a fundamental role during virion assembly through its interactions with the viral genome and membrane protein M. Plays an important role in enhancing the efficiency of subgenomic viral RNA transcription as well as viral replication (By similarity). May modulate transforming growth factor-beta signaling by binding host smad3 (By similarity). From Severe acute respiratory syndrome coronavirus 2 (2019-nCoV) (SARS-C
   2232..2248    +  CDS            CBP (fragment): calmodulin-binding peptide derived from skeletal muscle myosin light chain kinase; binds calmodulin with nanomolar affinity in the presence of calcium
   2356..2477    -  polyA_signal   SV40 poly(A) signal: SV40 polyadenylation signal
   2500..2569    -  CDS            large T antigen (fragment): large T antigen from SV40 (simian virus 40)
   2592..2638    +  terminator     T7 terminator: transcription terminator for bacteriophage T7 RNA polymerase
   2668..2804    +  terminator     rrnG terminator: transcription terminator from the E. coli ribosomal RNA rrnG operon (Albrechtsen et al., 1991)
   2849..2920    +  misc_feature   3' β-globin insulator: insulator downstream of the human β-globin locus (Farrell et al., 2002)
   3146..3734    -  rep_origin     ori: high-copy-number ColE1/pMB1/pBR322/pUC origin of replication
   3906..3970    -  CDS            bla(M) (fragment): β-lactamase lacking the signal sequence; bla(M); allows cytosolic expression of β-lactamase
   4480..5340    +  CDS            AmpR: β-lactamase; bla; confers resistance to ampicillin, carbenicillin, and related antibiotics
   5353..5489    +  terminator     rrnG terminator: transcription terminator from the E. coli ribosomal RNA rrnG operon (Albrechtsen et al., 1991)
