[The description below was written by a language model from this plasmid's Addgene catalogue record and pLannotate feature annotations shown in this document.]
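Description:
pGBW-m4134480 is a mammalian expression plasmid built on the pTwist_CMV_6 backbone for producing the wild-type SARS-CoV-2 nucleocapsid (N) phosphoprotein in transfected cells. It is maintained in E. coli as a high-copy plasmid through a ColE1/pUC-type origin of replication and is selected with ampicillin via a full-length β-lactamase (AmpR) gene. The annotated sequence record is about 5.5 kb, consistent with the stated backbone and insert sizes. No mammalian selection marker appears in the record, so the design suits transient expression.

The N coding sequence sits downstream of the human cytomegalovirus immediate-early enhancer and promoter elements, which drive strong constitutive transcription in most mammalian cell types. According to the catalogue entry, the backbone supplies a C-terminal tag made up of a TEV protease cleavage site and a calmodulin-binding peptide (CBP). The feature table detects only a short CBP fragment just after the N reading frame and does not annotate the TEV site separately. This arrangement would allow calcium-dependent capture of the fusion on calmodulin resin and subsequent removal of the tag by TEV cleavage. An SV40 polyadenylation signal follows the cassette for transcript processing.

The expression unit is bracketed by 5' and 3' β-globin insulator elements, T7 and rrnG transcription terminators, and an upstream synthetic poly(A) signal. These features limit read-through and transcriptional interference between the cassette and the bacterial backbone. Short annotated fragments of SV40 large T antigen and β-lactamase appear to be incidental sequence matches rather than functional genes. The plasmid serves for expression, purification and interaction studies of the N protein in mammalian cells.
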