Addgene plasmid #152326: pGBW-m4134480
Purpose: Mammalian expression plasmid for SARS-CoV-2 N (nucleocapsid)
Depositing lab: Ginkgo Bioworks & Benjie Chen. Depositing organization: Ginkgo Bioworks.
Backbone
  Vector backbone: pTwist_CMV_6
  Backbone size w/o insert (bp): 4180
  Vector type: Mammalian Expression
Growth in bacteria
  Bacterial resistance: Ampicillin, 100 μg/mL
  Growth temperature: 37°C
  Growth strain: DH5alpha
  Copy number: High Copy
Gene/Insert
  Gene/Insert name: SARS-CoV-2 N (nucleocapsid) (alt names: nucleocapsid phosphoprotein; N protein)
  Species: Severe acute respiratory syndrome coronavirus 2
  Insert size (bp): 1253
  Mutation: wt
  Entrez Gene: N (a.k.a. GU280_gp10)
  Promoter: CMV
  Tag / fusion protein: Cleavable TEV;CBP (C terminal on backbone)
  Cloning method: Unknown
Resource information
  A portion of this plasmid was derived from a plasmid made by: GinkgoBioworks
Depositor comments: NCBI reference sequence: YP_009724397.2
How to cite: pGBW-m4134480 was a gift from Ginkgo Bioworks & Benjie Chen (Addgene plasmid # 152326 ; http://n2t.net/addgene:152326 ; RRID:Addgene_152326)
